Addgene plasmid #228731: pEJS2710-CMV-Nme2-ABE8e-i1-L10-E932R
Purpose: Expresses domain inlaid Nme2 nCas9 (D16A)-i1-ABE8e base editor with linker-10 and E932R mutation in mammalian cells
Depositing lab: Erik Sontheimer. Depositing organization: University of Massachusetts, Worcester. Publication: Rational Design of Enhanced Nme2Cas9 and Nme2(Smu)Cas9 Nucleases and Base Editors. Bamidele N, Ansodaria A, Chen Z, Cheng H, Panwala R, Jazbec E, Sontheimer EJ. bioRxiv [Preprint]. 2024 Nov 7:2024.10.30.620986. doi: 10.1101/2024.10.30.620986. PubMed 39554198.
Backbone
  Vector backbone: pCMV with Tol2
  Vector type: Mammalian Expression, CRISPR
  Selectable markers: Blasticidin
Growth in bacteria
  Bacterial resistance: Ampicillin, 100 μg/mL
  Growth temperature: 37°C
  Growth strain: DH5alpha
  Copy number: High Copy
Gene/Insert
  Gene/Insert name: Domain inlaid Nme2 nCas9 (D16A)-i1-L10-E932R
  Species: Neisseria meningitidis
  Mutation: Nme2-Cas9 D16A E932R
  Promoter: CMV
  Cloning method: Gibson Cloning
Terms and licenses: Academic/Nonprofit Terms; Industry Terms: Not Available to Industry
How to cite: pEJS2710-CMV-Nme2-ABE8e-i1-L10-E932R was a gift from Erik Sontheimer (Addgene plasmid # 228731 ; http://n2t.net/addgene:228731 ; RRID:Addgene_228731)
