[The description below was written by a language model from this plasmid's Addgene catalogue record and pLannotate feature annotations shown in this document.]
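Description:
pEJS2710-CMV-Nme2-ABE8e-i1-L10-E932R is a mammalian expression plasmid for CRISPR adenine base editing, built on a pCMV backbone that the record describes as carrying Tol2 transposon elements, although the automated feature table does not annotate any Tol2 arms. It is maintained in E. coli as a high-copy plasmid through a ColE1/pUC-type origin and selected with ampicillin via the β-lactamase gene. For mammalian cells it carries a blasticidin S deaminase (BSD) cassette driven by the SV40 enhancer/early promoter, with an EM7 bacterial promoter upstream and an SV40 polyadenylation signal downstream. Short bleomycin-resistance, lac and lacI fragments around it appear to be backbone remnants.

The payload is a single long open reading frame placed under the CMV immediate-early enhancer and promoter (which span the sequence origin) and terminated by the bovine growth hormone poly(A) signal. A T7 promoter sits just upstream of the coding region. The annotation tool recognises this reading frame only as a Neisseria meningitidis Cas9. According to the catalogue entry, it encodes Nme2Cas9 made into a nickase by the D16A mutation, with the evolved ABE8e adenosine deaminase inserted internally at the "i1" site rather than fused to a terminus. This domain-inlaid design uses the linker variant designated L10 and an additional E932R substitution in Cas9. No guide RNA cassette is annotated, so the guide is presumably supplied separately. The construct belongs to a study on rationally designed, enhanced Nme2Cas9 nucleases and base editors, and serves to express this editor variant for A-to-G editing in mammalian cells, with blasticidin selection available.
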