Features (pLannotate 1.2.2; 21 found; start..end, strand, type, name):
     48..66      +  promoter       T7 promoter: promoter for bacteriophage T7 RNA polymerase
    143..3946    +  CDS            cas9: CAS9_NEIMA - Experimental evidence at protein level: Swiss-Prot protein existence level 1. CRISPR (clustered regularly interspaced short palindromic repeat) is an adaptive immune system that provides protection against mobile genetic elements (viruses, transposable elements and conjugative plasmids). CRISPR clusters contain spacers, sequences complementary to antecedent mobile elements, and target invading nucleic acids. CRISPR clusters are transcribed and processed into CRISPR RNA (crRNA). In type II CRISPR systems correct processing of pre-crRNA requires a trans- encoded small RNA (tracrRNA)
   4058..4282    +  polyA_signal   bGH poly(A) signal: bovine growth hormone polyadenylation signal
   4286..4307    +  promoter       SV40 promoter (fragment): SV40 enhancer and early promoter
   4312..4328    +  misc_feature   MCS (fragment): pBluescript multiple cloning site
   4377..4393    -  protein_bind   lac operator: The lac repressor binds to the lac operator to inhibit transcription in E. coli. This inhibition can be relieved by adding lactose or isopropyl-β-D-thiogalactopyranoside (IPTG). lac repressor encoded by lacI
   4401..4431    -  promoter       lac promoter: promoter for the E. coli lac operon
   4446..4467    -  protein_bind   CAP binding site: CAP binding activates transcription in the presence of cAMP. E. coli catabolite activator protein
   4480..4572    -  CDS            lacI (fragment): lac repressor; lacI; The lac repressor binds to the lac operator to inhibit transcription in E. coli. This inhibition can be relieved by adding lactose or isopropyl-β-D-thiogalactopyranoside (IPTG).
   4584..4705    -  polyA_signal   SV40 poly(A) signal: SV40 polyadenylation signal
   4700..4825    -  CDS            ble (fragment): BLE_KLEPN - Experimental evidence at protein level: Swiss-Prot protein existence level 1. Binding protein with a strong affinity to the bleomycin family of antibiotics. Binds to CL990; an antimitotic-antibiotic compound. From Klebsiella pneumoniae.
   4835..4862    -  CDS            BleoR (fragment): antibiotic-binding protein; Sh ble from Streptoalloteichus hindustanus; confers resistance to bleomycin, phleomycin, and Zeocin™
   4863..5261    -  CDS            BSD: blasticidin S deaminase; Aspergillus terreus BSD; confers resistance to blasticidin
   5280..5327    -  promoter       EM7 promoter: synthetic bacterial promoter&nbsp
   5375..5704    -  promoter       SV40 promoter: SV40 enhancer and early promoter
   6088..6676    -  rep_origin     ori: high-copy-number ColE1/pMB1/pBR322/pUC origin of replication
   6847..7707    -  CDS            AmpR: β-lactamase; bla; confers resistance to ampicillin, carbenicillin, and related antibiotics
   7708..7812    -  promoter       AmpR promoter: bla
   7883..7927    -  misc_feature   bom (fragment): basis of mobility region from pBR322
   8260..8639    +  enhancer       CMV enhancer: human cytomegalovirus immediate early enhancer
   8640..6       +  promoter       CMV promoter (across the origin): human cytomegalovirus (CMV) immediate early promoter
>Addgene plasmid #228731 | pEJS2710-CMV-Nme2-ABE8e-i1-L10-E932R | addgene full sequence | sequence record 453993 | Addgene NGS Result
AGAGCTGGTTTAGTGAACCGTCAGATCCGCTAGAGATCCGCGGCCGCTAATACGACTCACTATAGGGAGA
GCCGCCACCATGAAACGGACAGCCGACGGAAGCGAGTTCGAGTCACCAAAGAAGAAGCGGAAAGTCGAAG
ATATGGCCGCCTTCAAGCCTAACCCAATCAATTACATCCTGGGACTGGCCATCGGAATCGCATCCGTGGG
ATGGGCTATGGTGGAGATCGACGAGGAGGAGAATCCTATCCGGCTGATCGATCTGGGCGTGAGAGTGTTT
GAGAGGGCCGAGGTGCCAAAGACCGGCGATTCTCTGGCTATGGCCCGGAGACTGGCACGGAGCGTGAGGC
GCCTGACACGGAGAAGGGCACACAGGCTGCTGAGGGCACGCCGGCTGCTGAAGAGAGAGGGCGTGCTGCA
GGCAGCAGACTTCGATGAGAATGGCCTGATCAAGAGCCTGCCAAACACCCCCTGGCAGCTGAGAGCAGCC
GCCCTGGACAGGAAGCTGACACCACTGGAGTGGTCTGCCGTGCTGCTGCACCTGATCAAGCACCGCGGCT
ACCTGAGCCAGCGGAAGAACGAGGGAGAGACAGCAGACAAGGAGCTGGGCGCCCTGCTGAAGGGAGTGGC
CAACAATGCCCACGCCCTGCAGACCGGCGATTTCAGGACACCTGCCGAGCTGGCCCTGAATAAGTTTGAG
AAGGAGTCCGGCCACATCAGAAACCAGAGGGGCGACTATAGCCACACCTTCTCCCGCAAGGATCTGCAGG
CCGAGCTGATCCTGCTGTTCGAGAAGCAGAAGGAGTTTGGCAATCCACACGTGAGCGGAGGCCTGAAGGA
GGGAATCGAGACCCTGCTGATGACACAGAGGCCTGCCCTGTCCGGCGACGCAGTGCAGAAGATGCTGGGA
CACTGCACCTTCGAGCCTGCAGAGCCAAAGGCCGCCAAGAACACCTACACAGCCGAGCGGTTTATCTGGC
TGACAAAGCTGAACAATCTGAGAATCCTGGAGCAGTCTGGCGGTTCAGGTGGATCAGGCGGTAGCTCTGA
GGTGGAGTTTTCCCACGAGTACTGGATGAGACATGCCCTGACCCTGGCCAAGAGGGCACGCGATGAGAGG
GAGGTGCCTGTGGGAGCCGTGCTGGTGCTGAACAATAGAGTGATCGGCGAGGGCTGGAACAGAGCCATCG
GCCTGCACGACCCAACAGCCCATGCCGAAATTATGGCCCTGAGACAGGGCGGCCTGGTCATGCAGAACTA
CAGACTGATTGACGCCACCCTGTACGTGACATTCGAGCCTTGCGTGATGTGCGCCGGCGCCATGATCCAC
TCTAGGATCGGCCGCGTGGTGTTTGGCGTGAGGAACAGCAAACGGGGCGCCGCAGGCTCCCTGATGAACG
TGCTGAACTACCCCGGCATGAATCACCGCGTCGAAATTACCGAGGGAATCCTGGCAGATGAATGTGCCGC
CCTGCTGTGCGACTTCTACCGGATGCCTAGACAGGTGTTCAATGCTCAGAAGAAGGCCCAGAGCTCCATC
AACGAGACACCTGGCACAAGCGAGAGCGCAACAGGATCCGAGAGGCCACTGACCGACACAGAGAGGGCCA
CCCTGATGGATGAGCCTTACCGGAAGTCTAAGCTGACATATGCCCAGGCCAGAAAGCTGCTGGGCCTGGA
GGACACCGCCTTCTTTAAGGGCCTGAGATACGGCAAGGATAATGCCGAGGCCTCCACACTGATGGAGATG
AAGGCCTATCACGCCATCTCTCGCGCCCTGGAGAAGGAGGGCCTGAAGGACAAGAAGTCCCCCCTGAACC
TGAGCTCCGAGCTGCAGGATGAGATCGGCACCGCCTTCTCTCTGTTTAAGACCGACGAGGATATCACAGG
CCGCCTGAAGGACAGGGTGCAGCCTGAGATCCTGGAGGCCCTGCTGAAGCACATCTCTTTCGATAAGTTT
GTGCAGATCAGCCTGAAGGCCCTGAGAAGGATCGTGCCACTGATGGAGCAGGGCAAGCGGTACGACGAGG
CCTGCGCCGAGATCTACGGCGATCACTATGGCAAGAAGAACACAGAGGAGAAGATCTATCTGCCCCCTAT
CCCTGCCGACGAGATCAGAAATCCTGTGGTGCTGAGGGCCCTGTCCCAGGCAAGAAAAGTGATCAACGGA
GTGGTGCGCCGGTACGGATCTCCAGCCCGGATCCACATCGAGACCGCCAGAGAAGTGGGCAAGAGCTTCA
AGGACCGGAAGGAGATCGAGAAGAGACAGGAGGAGAATCGCAAGGATCGGGAGAAGGCCGCCGCCAAGTT
TAGGGAGTACTTCCCTAACTTTGTGGGCGAGCCAAAGTCTAAGGACATCCTGAAGCTGCGCCTGTACGAG
CAGCAGCACGGCAAGTGTCTGTATAGCGGCAAGGAGATCAATCTGGTGCGGCTGAACGAGAAGGGCTATG
TGGAGATCGATCACGCCCTGCCTTTCTCCAGAACCTGGGACGATTCTTTTAACAATAAGGTGCTGGTGCT
GGGCAGCGAGAACCAGAATAAGGGCAATCAGACACCATACGAGTATTTCAATGGCAAGGACAACTCCAGG
GAGTGGCAGGAGTTCAAGGCCCGCGTGGAGACCTCTAGATTTCCCAGGAGCAAGAAGCAGCGGATCCTGC
TGCAGAAGTTCGACGAGGATGGCTTTAAGGAGTGCAACCTGAATGACACCAGATACGTGAACCGGTTCCT
GTGCCAGTTTGTGGCCGATCACATCCTGCTGACCGGCAAGGGCAAGAGAAGGGTGTTCGCCTCTAATGGC
CAGATCACAAACCTGCTGAGGGGATTTTGGGGACTGAGGAAGGTGCGGGCAGAGAATGACAGACACCACG
CACTGGATGCAGTGGTGGTGGCATGCAGCACCGTGGCAATGCAGCAGAAGATCACAAGATTCGTGAGGTA
TAAGGAGATGAACGCCTTTGACGGCAAGACCATCGATAAGGAGACAGGCAAGGTGCTGCACCAGAAGACC
CACTTCCCCCAGCCTTGGGAGTTCTTTGCCCAGGAAGTGATGATCCGGGTGTTCGGCAAGCCAGACGGCA
AGCCTGAGTTTGAGGAGGCCGATACCCCAGAGAAGCTGAGGACACTGCTGGCAGAGAAGCTGTCTAGCAG
GCCAGAGGCAGTGCACGAGTACGTGACCCCACTGTTCGTGTCCAGGGCACCCAATCGGAAGATGTCTGGC
GCCCACAAGGACACACTGAGAAGCGCCAAGAGGTTTGTGAAGCACAACGAGAAGATCTCCGTGAAGAGAG
TGTGGCTGACCGAGATCAAGCTGGCCGATCTGGAGAACATGGTGAATTACAAGAACGGCAGGGAGATCGA
GCTGTATGAGGCCCTGAAGGCAAGGCTGGAGGCCTACGGAGGAAATGCCAAGCAGGCCTTCGACCCAAAG
GATAACCCCTTTTATAAGAAGGGAGGACAGCTGGTGAAGGCCGTGCGGGTGGAGAAGACCCAGCGTAGCG
GCGTGCTGCTGAATAAGAAGAACGCCTACACAATCGCCGACAATGGCGATATGGTGAGAGTGGACGTGTT
CTGTAAGGTGGATAAGAAGGGCAAGAATCAGTACTTTATCGTGCCTATCTATGCCTGGCAGGTGGCCGAG
AACATCCTGCCAGACATCGATTGCAAGGGCTACAGAATCGACGATAGCTATACATTCTGTTTTTCCCTGC
ACAAGTATGACCTGATCGCCTTCCAGAAGGATGAGAAGTCCAAGGTGGAGTTTGCCTACTATATCAATTG
CGACTCCTCTAACGGCAGGTTCTACCTGGCCTGGCACGATAAGGGCAGCAAGGAGCAGCAGTTTCGCATC
TCCACCCAGAATCTGGTGCTGATCCAGAAGTATCAGGTGAACGAGCTGGGCAAGGAGATCAGGCCATGTC
GGCTGAAGAAGCGCCCACCCGTGCGGGAGGATAAAAGAACCGCCGACGGCAGCGAATTCGAGCCCAAGAA
GAAGAGGAAAGTCTAACCGGTCATCATCACCATCACCATTGAGTTTAAACCCGCTGATCAGCCTCGACTG
TGCCTTCTAGTTGCCAGCCATCTGTTGTTTGCCCCTCCCCCGTGCCTTCCTTGACCCTGGAAGGTGCCAC
TCCCACTGTCCTTTCCTAATAAAATGAGGAAATTGCATCGCATTGTCTGAGTAGGTGTCATTCTATTCTG
GGGGGTGGGGTGGGGCAGGACAGCAAGGGGGAGGATTGGGAAGACAATAGCAGGCATGCTGGGGATGCGG
TGGGCTCTATGGCTTCTGAGGCGGAAAGAACCAGCTGGGGCTCGATACCGTCGACCTCTAGCTAGAGCTT
GGCGTAATCATGGTCATAGCTGTTTCCTGTGTGAAATTGTTATCCGCTCACAATTCCACACAACATACGA
GCCGGAAGCATAAAGTGTAAAGCCTAGGGTGCCTAATGAGTGAGCTAACTCACATTAATTGCGTTGCGCT
CACTGCCCGCTTTCCAGTCGGGAAACCTGTCGTGCCAGCTGCATTAATGAATCGGCCAACGCGCGGGGAG
AGGCGGTTTGCGTATTGGGCGCTACAGACATGATAAGATACATTGATGAGTTTGGACAAACCACAACTAG
AATGCAGTGAAAAAAATGCTTTATTTGTGAAATTTGTGATGCTATTGCTTTATTTGTAACCATTATAAGC
TGCAATAAACAAGTTGGGGTGGGCGAAGAACTCCAGCATGAGATCCCCGCGCTGGAGGATCATCCAGCCG
GCGTCCCGGAAAACGATTCCGAAGCCCAACCTTTCATAGAAGGCGGCGGTGGAATCGAAATCTCGTAGCA
CGTGTCAGTCCTGCTCCTCGGCCACGAAGTGCTTAGCCCTCCCACACATAACCAGAGGGCAGCAATTCAC
GAATCCCAACTGCCGTCGGCTGTCCATCACTGTCCTTCACTATGGCTTTGATCCCAGGATGCAGATCGAG
AAGCACCTGTCGGCACCGTCCGCAGGGGCTCAAGATGCCCCTGTTCTCATTTCCGATCGCGACGATACAA
GTCAGGTTGCCAGCTGCCGCAGCAGCAGCAGTGCCCAGCACCACGAGTTCTGCACAAGGTCCCCCAGTAA
AATGATATACATTGACACCAGTGAAGATGCGGCCGTCGCTAGAGAGAGCTGCGCTGGCGACGCTGTAGTC
TTCAGAGATGGGGATGCTGTTGATTGTAGCCGTTGCTCTTTCAATGAGGGTGGATTCTTCTTGAGACAAA
GGCTTGGCCATGGTTTAGTTCCTCACCTTGTCGTATTATACTATGCCGATATACTATGCCGATGATTAAT
TGTCAACACGTGCTGATCAGATCCGAAAATGGATATACAAGCTCCCGGGAGCTTTTTGCAAAAGCCTAGG
CCTCCAAAAAAGCCTCCTCACTACTTCTGGAATAGCTCAGAGGCAGAGGCGGCCTCGGCCTCTGCATAAA
TAAAAAAAATTAGTCAGCCATGGGGCGGAGAATGGGCGGAACTGGGCGGAGTTAGGGGCGGGATGGGCGG
AGTTAGGGGCGGGACTATGGTTGCTGACTAATTGAGATGCATGCTTTGCATACTTCTGCCTGCTGGGGAG
CCTGGGGACTTTCCACACCTGGTTGCTGACTAATTGAGATGCATGCTTTGCATACTTCTGCCTGCTGGGG
AGCCTGGGGACTTTCCACACCCTAACTGACACACATTCCACAGAATTCACTGACTCGCTGCGCTCGGTCG
TTCGGCTGCGGCGAGCGGTATCAGCTCACTCAAAGGCGGTAATACGGTTATCCACAGAATCAGGGGATAA
CGCAGGAAAGAACATGTAAGTGATCTCCAAAAAATAAGTACTTTTTGACTGTAAATAAAATTGTAAGGAG
TAAAAAGTACTTTTTTTTCTAAAAAAATGTAATTAAGTAAAAGTAAAAGTATTGATTTTTAATTGTACTC
AAGTAAAGTAAAAATCCCCAAAAATAATACTTAAGTACAGTAATCAAGTAAAATTACTCAAGTACTTTAC
ACCTCTGCATGTGAGCAAAAGGCCAGCAAAAGGCCAGGAACCGTAAAAAGGCCGCGTTGCTGGCGTTTTT
CCATAGGCTCCGCCCCCCTGACGAGCATCACAAAAATCGACGCTCAAGTCAGAGGTGGCGAAACCCGACA
GGACTATAAAGATACCAGGCGTTTCCCCCTGGAAGCTCCCTCGTGCGCTCTCCTGTTCCGACCCTGCCGC
TTACCGGATACCTGTCCGCCTTTCTCCCTTCGGGAAGCGTGGCGCTTTCTCATAGCTCACGCTGTAGGTA
TCTCAGTTCGGTGTAGGTCGTTCGCTCCAAGCTGGGCTGTGTGCACGAACCCCCCGTTCAGCCCGACCGC
TGCGCCTTATCCGGTAACTATCGTCTTGAGTCCAACCCGGTAAGACACGACTTATCGCCACTGGCAGCAG
CCACTGGTAACAGGATTAGCAGAGCGAGGTATGTAGGCGGTGCTACAGAGTTCTTGAAGTGGTGGCCTAA
CTACGGCTACACTAGAAGAACAGTATTTGGTATCTGCGCTCTGCTGAAGCCAGTTACCTTCGGAAAAAGA
GTTGGTAGCTCTTGATCCGGCAAACAAACCACCGCTGGTAGCGGTGGTTTTTTTGTTTGCAAGCAGCAGA
TTACGCGCAGAAAAAAAGGATCTCAAGAAGATCCTTTGATCTTTTCTACGGGGTCTGACACTCAGTGGAA
CGAAAACTCACGTTAAGGGATTTTGGTCATGAGATTATCAAAAAGGATCTTCACCTAGATCCTTTTAAAT
TAAAAATGAAGTTTTAAATCAATCTAAAGTATATATGAGTAAACTTGGTCTGACAGTTACCAATGCTTAA
TCAGTGAGGCACCTATCTCAGCGATCTGTCTATTTCGTTCATCCATAGTTGCCTGACTCCCCGTCGTGTA
GATAACTACGATACGGGAGGGCTTACCATCTGGCCCCAGTGCTGCAATGATACCGCGGGACCCACGCTCA
CCGGCTCCAGATTTATCAGCAATAAACCAGCCAGCCGGAAGGGCCGAGCGCAGAAGTGGTCCTGCAACTT
TATCCGCCTCCATCCAGTCTATTAATTGTTGCCGGGAAGCTAGAGTAAGTAGTTCGCCAGTTAATAGTTT
GCGCAACGTTGTTGCCATTGCTACAGGCATCGTGGTGTCACGCTCGTCGTTTGGTATGGCTTCATTCAGC
TCCGGTTCCCAACGATCAAGGCGAGTTACATGATCCCCCATGTTGTGCAAAAAAGCGGTTAGCTCCTTCG
GTCCTCCGATCGTTGTCAGAAGTAAGTTGGCCGCAGTGTTATCACTCATGGTTATGGCAGCACTGCATAA
TTCTCTTACTGTCATGCCATCCGTAAGATGCTTTTCTGTGACTGGTGAGTACTCAACCAAGTCATTCTGA
GAATAGTGTATGCGGCGACCGAGTTGCTCTTGCCCGGCGTCAATACGGGATAATACCGCGCCACATAGCA
GAACTTTAAAAGTGCTCATCATTGGAAAACGTTCTTCGGGGCGAAAACTCTCAAGGATCTTACCGCTGTT
GAGATCCAGTTCGATGTAACCCACTCGTGCACCCAACTGATCTTCAGCATCTTTTACTTTCACCAGCGTT
TCTGGGTGAGCAAAAACAGGAAGGCAAAATGCCGCAAAAAAGGGAATAAGGGCGACACGGAAATGTTGAA
TACTCATACTCTTCCTTTTTCAATATTATTGAAGCATTTATCAGGGTTATTGTCTCATGAGCGGATACAT
ATTTGAATGTATTTAGAAAAATAAACAAATAGGGGTTCCGCGCACATTTCCCCGAAAAGTGCCACCTGAC
GTCGACGGATCGGGAGATCGATCTCCCGATCCCCTAGGGTCGACTCTCAGTACAATCTGCTCTGATGCCG
CATAGTTAAGCCAGTATCTGCTCCCTGCTTGTGTGTTGGAGGTCGCTGAGTAGTGCGCGAGCAAAATTTA
AGCTACAACAAGGCAAGGCTTGACCGACAATTGCATGAAGAATCTGCTTAGGGTTAGGCGTTTTGCGCTG
CTTCGCGATGTACGGGCCAGATATACGCGGGTACCGGCATATGGTTCTTGACAGAGGTGTAAAAAGTACT
CAAAAATTTTACTCAAGTGAAAGTACAAGTACTTAGGGAAAATTTTACTCAATTAAAAGTAAAAGTATCT
GGCTAGAATCTTACTTGAGTAAAAGTAAAAAAGTACTCCATTAAAATTGTACTTGAGTATTAACGCGTTG
ACATTGATTATTGACTAGTTATTAATAGTAATCAATTACGGGGTCATTAGTTCATAGCCCATATATGGAG
TTCCGCGTTACATAACTTACGGTAAATGGCCCGCCTGGCTGACCGCCCAACGACCCCCGCCCATTGACGT
CAATAATGACGTATGTTCCCATAGTAACGCCAATAGGGACTTTCCATTGACGTCAATGGGTGGAGTATTT
ACGGTAAACTGCCCACTTGGCAGTACATCAAGTGTATCATATGCCAAGTACGCCCCCTATTGACGTCAAT
GACGGTAAATGGCCCGCCTGGCATTATGCCCAGTACATGACCTTATGGGACTTTCCTACTTGGCAGTACA
TCTACGTATTAGTCATCGCTATTACCATGGTGATGCGGTTTTGGCAGTACATCAATGGGCGTGGATAGCG
GTTTGACTCACGGGGATTTCCAAGTCTCCACCCCATTGACGTCAATGGGAGTTTGTTTTGGCACCAAAAT
CAACGGGACTTTCCAAAATGTCGTAACAACTCCGCCCCATTGACGCAAATGGGCGGTAGGCGTGTACGGT
GGGAGGTCTATATAAGC
